>Addgene plasmid #132054 | pDONR221_SLC25A45 | addgene full sequence | sequence record 261915 | Addgene NGS Result
CTTTCCTGCGTTATCCCCTGATTCTGTGGATAACCGTATTACCGCCTTTGAGTGAGCTGATACCGCTCGC
CGCAGCCGAACGACCGAGCGCAGCGAGTCAGTGAGCGAGGAAGCGGAAGAGCGCCCAATACGCAAACCGC
CTCTCCCCGCGCGTTGGCCGATTCATTAATGCAGCTGGCACGACAGGTTTCCCGACTGGAAAGCGGGCAG
TGAGCGCAACGCAATTAATACGCGTACCGCTAGCCAGGAAGAGTTTGTAGAAACGCAAAAAGGCCATCCG
TCAGGATGGCCTTCTGCTTAGTTTGATGCCTGGCAGTTTATGGCGGGCGTCCTGCCCGCCACCCTCCGGG
CCGTTGCTTCACAACGTTCAAATCCGCTCCCGGCGGATTTGTCCTACTCAGGAGAGCGTTCACCGACAAA
CAACAGATAAAACGAAAGGCCCAGTCTTCCGACTGAGCCTTTCGTTTTATTTGATGCCTGGCAGTTCCCT
ACTCTCGCGTTAACGCTAGCATGGATGTTTTCCCAGTCACGACGTTGTAAAACGACGGCCAGTCTTAAGC
TCGGGCCCCAAATAATGATTTTATTTTGACTGATAGTGACCTGTTCGTTGCAACACATTGATGAGCAATG
CTTTTTTATAATGCCAACTTTGTACAAAAAAGCAGGCTCCACCATGCCAGTGGAGGAGTTCGTGGCCGGC
TGGATCTCCGGCGCCCTGGGACTGGTGCTGGGACACCCCTTTGACACCGTGAAGGTGCGCCTGCAGACAC
AGACCACATACCGGGGCATCGTGGATTGCATGGTGAAGATCTATCGCCACGAGTCTCTGCTGGGCTTCTT
TAAGGGCATGTCCTTCCCCATCGCCTCTATCGCCGTGGTGAACAGCGTGCTGTTTGGCGTGTACTCCAAT
ACCCTGCTGGTGCTGACCGCCACATCTCACCAGGAGAGGAGAGCACAGCCACCTAGCTACATGCACATCT
TTTTGGCAGGTTGCACGGGTGGATTTCTGCAGGCCTATTGTCTGGCCCCTTTCGACCTGATCAAGGTGAG
ACTGCAGAACCAGACAGAGCCAAGGGCACAGCCAGGATCTCCACCACCTAGATATCAGGGACCAGTGCAC
TGCGCAGCAAGCATCTTCAGGGAGGAGGGACCTAGAGGACTGTTTAGGGGAGCATGGGCACTGACCCTGA
GGGATACCCCTACAGTGGGCATCTACTTCATCACCTATGAGGGCCTGTGCCGGCAGTACACACCTGAGGG
CCAGAATCCAAGCTCCGCCACCGTGCTGGTGGCAGGAGGATTTGCCGGCATCGCATCCTGGGTGGCAGCA
ACACCACTGGACATGATCAAGTCTAGAATGCAGATGGATGGCCTGAGGCGCCGGGTGTATCAGGGCATGC
TGGACTGTATGGTGTCTAGCATCAGGCAGGAGGGCCTGGGCGTGTTCTTTAGGGGAGTGACCATCAACAG
CGCCAGGGCATTCCCAGTGAATGCAGTGACATTTCTGTCCTACGAGTATCTGCTGCGGTGGTGGGGCGAC
CCAGCTTTCTTGTACAAAGTTGGCATTATAAGAAAGCATTGCTTATCAATTTGTTGCAACGAACAGGTCA
CTATCAGTCAAAATAAAATCATTATTTGCCATCCAGCTGATATCCCCTATAGTGAGTCGTATTACATGGT
CATAGCTGTTTCCTGGCAGCTCTGGCCCGTGTCTCAAAATCTCTGATGTTACATTGCACAAGATAAAAAT
ATATCATCATGAACAATAAAACTGTCTGCTTACATAAACAGTAATACAAGGGGTGTTATGAGCCATATTC
AACGGGAAACGTCGAGGCCGCGATTAAATTCCAACATGGATGCTGATTTATATGGGTATAAATGGGCTCG
CGATAATGTCGGGCAATCAGGTGCGACAATCTATCGCTTGTATGGGAAGCCCGATGCGCCAGAGTTGTTT
CTGAAACATGGCAAAGGTAGCGTTGCCAATGATGTTACAGATGAGATGGTCAGACTAAACTGGCTGACGG
AATTTATGCCTCTTCCGACCATCAAGCATTTTATCCGTACTCCTGATGATGCATGGTTACTCACCACTGC
GATCCCCGGAAAAACAGCATTCCAGGTATTAGAAGAATATCCTGATTCAGGTGAAAATATTGTTGATGCG
CTGGCAGTGTTCCTGCGCCGGTTGCATTCGATTCCTGTTTGTAATTGTCCTTTTAACAGCGATCGCGTAT
TTCGTCTCGCTCAGGCGCAATCACGAATGAATAACGGTTTGGTTGATGCGAGTGATTTTGATGACGAGCG
TAATGGCTGGCCTGTTGAACAAGTCTGGAAAGAAATGCATAAACTTTTGCCATTCTCACCGGATTCAGTC
GTCACTCATGGTGATTTCTCACTTGATAACCTTATTTTTGACGAGGGGAAATTAATAGGTTGTATTGATG
TTGGACGAGTCGGAATCGCAGACCGATACCAGGATCTTGCCATCCTATGGAACTGCCTCGGTGAGTTTTC
TCCTTCATTACAGAAACGGCTTTTTCAAAAATATGGTATTGATAATCCTGATATGAATAAATTGCAGTTT
CATTTGATGCTCGATGAGTTTTTCTAATCAGAATTGGTTAATTGGTTGTAACACTGGCAGAGCATTACGC
TGACTTGACGGGACGGCGCAAGCTCATGACCAAAATCCCTTAACGTGAGTTACGCGTCGTTCCACTGAGC
GTCAGACCCCGTAGAAAAGATCAAAGGATCTTCTTGAGATCCTTTTTTTCTGCGCGTAATCTGCTGCTTG
CAAACAAAAAAACCACCGCTACCAGCGGTGGTTTGTTTGCCGGATCAAGAGCTACCAACTCTTTTTCCGA
AGGTAACTGGCTTCAGCAGAGCGCAGATACCAAATACTGTTCTTCTAGTGTAGCCGTAGTTAGGCCACCA
CTTCAAGAACTCTGTAGCACCGCCTACATACCTCGCTCTGCTAATCCTGTTACCAGTGGCTGCTGCCAGT
GGCGATAAGTCGTGTCTTACCGGGTTGGACTCAAGACGATAGTTACCGGATAAGGCGCAGCGGTCGGGCT
GAACGGGGGGTTCGTGCACACAGCCCAGCTTGGAGCGAACGACCTACACCGAACTGAGATACCTACAGCG
TGAGCTATGAGAAAGCGCCACGCTTCCCGAAGGGAGAAAGGCGGACAGGTATCCGGTAAGCGGCAGGGTC
GGAACAGGAGAGCGCACGAGGGAGCTTCCAGGGGGAAACGCCTGGTATCTTTATAGTCCTGTCGGGTTTC
GCCACCTCTGACTTGAGCGTCGATTTTTGTGATGCTCGTCAGGGGGGCGGAGCCTATGGAAAAACGCCAG
CAACGCGGCCTTTTTACGGTTCCTGGCCTTTTGCTGGCCTTTTGCTCACATGTT
Features (pLannotate 1.2.2; 10 found; start..end, strand, type, name):
    121..213     +  CDS            lacI (fragment): lac repressor; lacI; The lac repressor binds to the lac operator to inhibit transcription in E. coli. This inhibition can be relieved by adding lactose or isopropyl-β-D-thiogalactopyranoside (IPTG).
    268..295     -  terminator     rrnB T2 terminator: transcription terminator T2 from the E. coli rrnB gene
    427..470     +  terminator     rrnB T1 terminator: Escherichia coli rrnB; transcription terminator T1 from the E. coli rrnB gene
    517..553     -  CDS            lacZα (fragment): LacZα fragment of β-galactosidase; lacZ fragment
    569..668     +  protein_bind   attL1: mutant version of attL; recombination site for the Gateway® LR reaction LR Clonase™
    674..1537    +  CDS            SLC25A45: S2545_HUMAN - Experimental evidence at transcript level: Swiss-Prot protein existence level 2. From Homo sapiens (Human).
   1539..1638    -  protein_bind   attL2: mutant version of attL; recombination site for the Gateway® LR reaction LR Clonase™
   1656..1674    -  promoter       T7 promoter: promoter for bacteriophage T7 RNA polymerase
   1808..2617    +  CDS            KanR: aminoglycoside phosphotransferase; aph(3')-Ia; confers resistance to kanamycin in bacteria or G418 (Geneticin®) in eukaryotes
   2764..3352    +  rep_origin     ori: high-copy-number ColE1/pMB1/pBR322/pUC origin of replication
