[The description below was written by a language model from this plasmid's Addgene catalogue record and pLannotate feature annotations shown in this document.]
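Description:
pDONR221_SLC25A45 is a Gateway entry clone built on the pDONR221 backbone, carrying a codon-optimized open reading frame for human SLC25A45, a member of the SLC25 mitochondrial carrier family of solute carriers. The sequenced plasmid is about 3.4 kb, consisting of the roughly 2.55 kb backbone and an 864 bp insert. It is propagated in E. coli from a high-copy ColE1/pUC-type origin and selected with kanamycin through the aph(3')-Ia (KanR) gene. Although the catalogue lists the vector type as mammalian expression, the feature table shows no eukaryotic promoter or polyadenylation signal, so the plasmid serves as a shuttle for the ORF rather than as an expression vector itself.

The SLC25A45 coding sequence sits between attL1 and attL2, the recombination sites produced when an insert is moved into a donor vector. These sites allow directional, frame-preserving transfer into any attR-containing destination vector by an LR Clonase reaction. Upstream of attL1, rrnB T1 and T2 transcription terminators insulate the insert from read-through transcription in bacteria, which helps limit unintended expression of a membrane protein. A T7 promoter lies just outside attL2, oriented toward the insert on the opposite strand. The short lacI and lacZα fragments are backbone remnants with no functional role. No epitope tags or reporters are annotated, and the record does not state whether the ORF retains a stop codon. The clone belongs to a consortium-generated collection of solute carrier ORFs and is intended for subcloning into custom expression vectors for transporter studies.
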