Addgene plasmid #132054: pDONR221_SLC25A45
Purpose: Gateway entry clone with codon-optimized ORF sequence for subcloning into custom expression vectors
Depositing lab: RESOLUTE Consortium & Giulio Superti-Furga. Depositing organization: CeMM Research Center for Molecular Medicine. Publication: The RESOLUTE consortium: unlocking SLC transporters for drug discovery. Superti-Furga G, Lackner D, Wiedmer T, Ingles-Prieto A, Barbosa B, Girardi E, Goldmann U, Gurtl B, Klavins K, Klimek C, Lindinger S, Lineiro-Retes E, Muller AC, Onstein S, Redinger G, Reil D, Sedlyarov V, Wolf G, Crawford M, Everley R, ... Steppan CM. Nat Rev Drug Discov. 2020 Jul;19(7):429-430. doi: 10.1038/d41573-020-00056-6. PubMed 32265506.
Backbone
  Vector backbone: pDONR221
  Backbone manufacturer: Thermo Fisher Scientific
  Backbone size w/o insert (bp): 2550
  Vector type: Mammalian Expression
Growth in bacteria
  Bacterial resistance: Kanamycin, 50 μg/mL
  Growth temperature: 37°C
  Growth strain: Stbl3
  Copy number: High Copy
Gene/Insert
  Gene/Insert name: SLC25A45
  Species: H. sapiens (human)
  Insert size (bp): 864
  Entrez Gene: SLC25A45
  Cloning method: Gateway Cloning
  Sequencing primers: 5′ M13-fwd; 3′ M13-rev
Terms and licenses: Academic/Nonprofit Terms; Industry Terms
Depositor comments: For more information on the full Resolute plasmid collection, please see www.addgene.org/depositor-collections/re-solute/. Please provide your feedback on this plasmid to the RESOLUTE consortium by filling out their RESOLUTE repository feedback form: https://forms.office.com/Pages/ResponsePage.aspx?id=0e05yklzmkS7rjFGQL4N7z4feCLQvEJAmVcOCM_u885UN1JJRko0Ukg4TVQwNTZLOUxPQVJWT1NHUCQlQCN0PWcu
How to cite: pDONR221_SLC25A45 was a gift from RESOLUTE Consortium & Giulio Superti-Furga (Addgene plasmid # 132054 ; http://n2t.net/addgene:132054 ; RRID:Addgene_132054)
