>Addgene plasmid #132054 | pDONR221_SLC25A45 | depositor partial sequence | sequence record 253508 | Codon-optimized ORF of SLC25A45
ATGCCAGTGGAGGAGTTCGTGGCCGGCTGGATCTCCGGCGCCCTGGGACTGGTGCTGGGACACCCCTTTG
ACACCGTGAAGGTGCGCCTGCAGACACAGACCACATACCGGGGCATCGTGGATTGCATGGTGAAGATCTA
TCGCCACGAGTCTCTGCTGGGCTTCTTTAAGGGCATGTCCTTCCCCATCGCCTCTATCGCCGTGGTGAAC
AGCGTGCTGTTTGGCGTGTACTCCAATACCCTGCTGGTGCTGACCGCCACATCTCACCAGGAGAGGAGAG
CACAGCCACCTAGCTACATGCACATCTTTTTGGCAGGTTGCACGGGTGGATTTCTGCAGGCCTATTGTCT
GGCCCCTTTCGACCTGATCAAGGTGAGACTGCAGAACCAGACAGAGCCAAGGGCACAGCCAGGATCTCCA
CCACCTAGATATCAGGGACCAGTGCACTGCGCAGCAAGCATCTTCAGGGAGGAGGGACCTAGAGGACTGT
TTAGGGGAGCATGGGCACTGACCCTGAGGGATACCCCTACAGTGGGCATCTACTTCATCACCTATGAGGG
CCTGTGCCGGCAGTACACACCTGAGGGCCAGAATCCAAGCTCCGCCACCGTGCTGGTGGCAGGAGGATTT
GCCGGCATCGCATCCTGGGTGGCAGCAACACCACTGGACATGATCAAGTCTAGAATGCAGATGGATGGCC
TGAGGCGCCGGGTGTATCAGGGCATGCTGGACTGTATGGTGTCTAGCATCAGGCAGGAGGGCCTGGGCGT
GTTCTTTAGGGGAGTGACCATCAACAGCGCCAGGGCATTCCCAGTGAATGCAGTGACATTTCTGTCCTAC
GAGTATCTGCTGCGGTGGTGGGGC
